Addgene plasmid #70170: pZ004 (LseC2c2 locus)
Purpose: Expresses LseC2c2 locus with one spacer in array
Depositing lab: Feng Zhang. Depositing organization: Broad Institute. Publication: Discovery and Functional Characterization of Diverse Class 2 CRISPR-Cas Systems. Shmakov S, Abudayyeh OO, Makarova KS, Wolf YI, Gootenberg JS, Semenova E, Minakhin L, Joung J, Konermann S, Severinov K, Zhang F, Koonin EV. Mol Cell. 2015 Nov 5;60(3):385-97. doi: 10.1016/j.molcel.2015.10.008. Epub 2015 Oct 22. PubMed 26593719.
Backbone
  Vector backbone: pET28a
  Backbone size w/o insert (bp): 5369
  Vector type: Bacterial Expression
Growth in bacteria
  Bacterial resistance: Kanamycin, 50 μg/mL
  Growth temperature: 37°C
  Growth strain: Stbl4
  Copy number: Unknown
Gene/Insert
  Gene/Insert name: LseC2c2 locus with one spacer in array
  Species: listeria seeligeri
  Insert size (bp): 6098
  GenBank ID: WP_012985477.1
Terms and licenses: Academic/Nonprofit Terms; Industry Terms: Not Available to Industry
How to cite: pZ004 (LseC2c2 locus) was a gift from Feng Zhang (Addgene plasmid # 70170 ; http://n2t.net/addgene:70170 ; RRID:Addgene_70170)
