[The description below was written by a language model from this plasmid's Addgene catalogue record.]
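Description:
pZ004 (LseC2c2 locus) is a bacterial expression plasmid built on the pET28a backbone (about 5.4 kb without insert) and selected with kanamycin. It carries an insert of roughly 6.1 kb comprising the C2c2 CRISPR-Cas locus from Listeria seeligeri, with the associated CRISPR array reduced to a single spacer. C2c2 is the effector protein of a class 2 CRISPR-Cas system, later renamed Cas13a and classified as type VI, and it is known as an RNA-guided, RNA-targeting nuclease. Placing the locus together with a minimal array on one plasmid allows the system to be reconstituted in a heterologous bacterial host, so that the effector and its CRISPR RNA are produced from the same construct.

The record does not include a feature table. It therefore does not state which promoter drives expression (the native locus promoters or the T7/lac elements typical of pET28a), whether any of the backbone's affinity tags are fused to the protein, or which accessory genes or non-coding elements of the native locus fall within the insert. The identity of the single spacer and its target is also not given, and the copy number is listed as unknown. The recorded propagation strain is one commonly chosen to limit recombination in repeat-containing DNA, which fits the presence of CRISPR direct repeats.

According to the stated purpose and its association with work on the discovery and functional characterisation of diverse class 2 CRISPR-Cas systems, the plasmid is suited to heterologous expression of the LseC2c2 locus, for example to examine locus expression and CRISPR RNA processing in bacteria.
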