>Addgene plasmid #70170 | pZ004 (LseC2c2 locus) | depositor partial sequence | sequence record 125319 | pZ004 (LseC2c2 locus) sequence 6098 bps
TACTGTGTGCATAAGTCTTCCTTAGATCCATAGGTACAGCAGTTTTATTTATTAGCCTTAGAAAATGGAA
AATAGAGCTTATAAATGATATGATATTTATGAATAAAATGATTGCATTCTCGTGCAAACTTTAAATATAT
TGATTATATCCTTTACATTGGTTGTTTTAATTACTATTATTAAGTAGGAATACGATATACCTCTAAATGA
AAGAGGACTAAAACCCGCCAAAAGTATCAGAAAATGTTATTGCAGTAAGAGACTACCTCTATATGAAAGA
GGACTAAAACTTTTAACAGTGGCCTTATTAAATGACTTCTGTAAGAGACTACCTCTATATGAAAGAGGAC
TAAAACGTCTAATGTGGATAAGTATAAAAACGCTTATCCATCATTTAGGTGTTTTATTTTTTTGTGATTA
TATGTACAATAGAAGAGAGAAAAAAATCATTGAGGTGAAAACTATGAGAATTACTAAAGTAGAGGTTGAT
AGAAAAAAAGTACTAATTTCTAGGGATAAAAACGGGGGCAAGTTAGTTTATGAAAATGAAATGCAAGATA
ATACAGAACAAATCATGCATCACAAAAAAAGTTCTTTTTACAAAAGTGTGGTAAACAAAACTATTTGTCG
TCCTGAACAAAAACAAATGAAAAAATTAGTTCATGGATTATTACAAGAAAATAGTCAAGAAAAAATAAAA
GTTTCAGATGTCACTAAACTTAATATCTCAAATTTCTTAAATCATCGTTTCAAAAAAAGTTTATATTATT
TTCCTGAAAATAGTCCTGACAAAAGCGAAGAATACAGAATAGAAATAAATCTCTCCCAATTGTTAGAAGA
TAGCTTAAAAAAACAGCAAGGGACATTTATATGTTGGGAATCTTTTAGCAAAGACATGGAATTATACATT
AATTGGGCGGAAAATTATATTTCATCAAAAACGAAGCTAATAAAAAAATCCATTCGAAACAATAGAATTC
AATCTACTGAATCAAGAAGTGGACAACTAATGGATAGATATATGAAAGACATTTTAAATAAAAACAAACC
TTTCGATATCCAATCAGTTAGCGAAAAGTACCAACTTGAAAAATTGACTAGTGCTTTAAAAGCTACTTTT
AAAGAAGCGAAGAAAAACGACAAAGAGATTAACTATAAGCTTAAGTCCACTCTCCAAAACCATGAAAGAC
AAATAATAGAAGAATTGAAGGAAAATTCCGAACTGAACCAATTTAATATAGAAATAAGAAAACATCTTGA
AACTTATTTTCCTATTAAGAAAACAAACAGAAAAGTTGGAGATATAAGGAATTTAGAAATAGGAGAAATC
CAAAAAATAGTAAATCATCGGTTGAAAAATAAAATAGTTCAACGCATTCTCCAAGAAGGGAAATTAGCTT
CTTATGAGATTGAATCAACAGTTAACTCTAATTCCTTACAAAAAATTAAAATTGAAGAAGCATTTGCCTT
AAAGTTTATCAATGCTTGTTTATTTGCTTCTAACAATTTAAGGAATATGGTATATCCTGTTTGCAAAAAG
GATATATTAATGATAGGTGAATTTAAAAATAGTTTTAAAGAAATAAAACACAAAAAATTCATTCGTCAAT
GGTCGCAATTCTTCTCTCAAGAAATAACTGTTGATGACATTGAATTAGCTTCATGGGGGCTGAGAGGAGC
CATTGCACCAATAAGAAATGAAATAATTCATTTAAAGAAGCATAGCTGGAAAAAATTTTTTAATAACCCT
ACTTTCAAAGTGAAAAAAAGTAAAATAATAAATGGGAAAACGAAAGATGTTACATCTGAATTCCTTTATA
AAGAAACTTTATTTAAGGATTATTTCTATAGTGAGTTAGATTCTGTTCCAGAATTGATTATTAATAAAAT
GGAAAGTAGCAAAATTTTAGATTATTATTCCAGTGACCAGCTTAACCAAGTTTTTACAATTCCGAATTTC
GAATTATCTTTACTGACTTCGGCCGTTCCCTTTGCACCTAGCTTTAAACGAGTTTATTTGAAAGGCTTTG
ATTATCAGAATCAAGATGAAGCACAACCGGATTATAATCTTAAATTAAATATCTATAACGAAAAAGCCTT
TAATTCGGAGGCATTTCAGGCGCAATATTCATTATTTAAAATGGTTTATTATCAAGTCTTTTTACCGCAA
TTCACTACAAATAACGATTTATTTAAGTCAAGTGTGGATTTTATTTTAACATTAAACAAAGAACGGAAAG
GTTACGCCAAAGCATTTCAAGATATTCGAAAGATGAATAAAGATGAAAAGCCCTCAGAATATATGAGTTA
CATTCAGAGTCAATTAATGCTCTATCAAAAAAAGCAAGAAGAAAAAGAGAAAATTAATCATTTTGAAAAA
TTTATAAATCAAGTGTTTATTAAAGGTTTCAATTCTTTTATAGAAAAGAATAGATTAACCTATATTTGCC
ATCCAACCAAAAACACAGTGCCAGAAAATGATAATATAGAAATACCTTTCCACACGGATATGGATGATTC
CAATATTGCATTTTGGCTTATGTGTAAATTATTAGATGCTAAACAACTTAGCGAATTACGTAATGAAATG
ATAAAATTCAGTTGTTCCTTACAATCAACTGAAGAAATAAGCACATTTACCAAGGCGCGAGAAGTGATTG
GTTTAGCTCTTTTAAATGGCGAAAAAGGATGTAATGATTGGAAAGAACTTTTTGATGATAAAGAAGCTTG
GAAAAAGAACATGTCCTTATATGTTTCCGAGGAATTGCTTCAATCATTGCCGTACACACAAGAAGATGGT
CAAACACCTGTAATTAATCGAAGTATCGATTTAGTAAAAAAATACGGTACAGAAACAATACTAGAGAAAT
TATTTTCCTCCTCAGATGATTATAAAGTTTCAGCTAAAGATATCGCAAAATTACATGAATATGATGTAAC
GGAGAAAATAGCACAGCAAGAGAGTCTACATAAGCAATGGATAGAAAAGCCCGGTTTAGCCCGTGACTCA
GCATGGACAAAAAAATACCAAAATGTGATTAATGATATTAGTAATTACCAATGGGCTAAGACAAAGGTCG
AATTAACACAAGTAAGGCATCTTCATCAATTAACTATTGATTTGCTTTCAAGGTTAGCAGGATATATGTC
TATCGCTGACCGTGATTTCCAGTTTTCTAGTAATTATATTTTAGAAAGAGAGAACTCTGAGTATAGAGTT
ACAAGTTGGATATTATTAAGTGAAAATAAAAATAAAAATAAATATAACGACTACGAATTGTATAATCTAA
AAAATGCCTCTATAAAAGTATCATCAAAAAATGATCCCCAGTTAAAAGTTGATCTTAAGCAATTACGATT
AACCTTAGAGTACTTAGAACTTTTTGATAACCGATTGAAAGAAAAACGAAATAACATTTCACATTTTAAT
TACCTTAACGGACAGTTAGGGAACTCTATTTTAGAATTATTTGACGATGCTCGAGATGTACTTTCCTATG
ATCGTAAACTAAAGAATGCGGTGTCTAAATCTTTGAAAGAAATTTTAAGCTCTCATGGAATGGAAGTGAC
ATTTAAACCACTATATCAAACCAATCATCATTTAAAAATTGATAAACTCCAACCTAAAAAAATACACCAC
TTAGGTGAAAAAAGTACTGTTTCTTCAAATCAAGTTTCTAATGAATACTGTCAACTAGTAAGAACGCTAT
TAACGATGAAGTAATTCTTTTAAAGCACATTAATTACCTCTAAATGAAAAGAGGACTAAAACTGAAAGAG
GACTAAAACACCAGATGTGGATAACTATATTAGTGGCTATTAAAAATTCGTCGATATTAGAGAGGAAACT
TTAGATGAAGATGAAATGGAAATTAAAAGAAAATGACGTTCGCAAAGGGGTGGTGGTCATTGAGTAAAAT
TGACATCGGAGAAGTAACCCACTTTTTACAAGGTCTAAAGAAAAGTAACGAAAACGCCCGAAAAATGATA
GAAGACATTCAATCGGCTGTCAAAGCCTACGCTGATGATACAACTTTAAAAGGAAAAGCAGTGGATTCTT
CACAAAGATACTTTGATGAAACGTATACTGTTATTTGTAAAAGTATCATAGAAGCATTAGATGAAAGCGA
AGAGAGATTACAACAATATATTCATGATTTTGGAGATCAAGTGGATTCTTCACCTAACGCACGAATTGAT
GCGGAATTACTACAAGAAGCAATGAGTAGGTTAGCTGACATAAAGCGGAAGCAAGAAGCACTTATGCAAT
CCTTATCTTCTTCTACAGCAACGCTTTACGAAGGCAAGCAACAAGCGTTACACACTCAATTCACGGATGC
GCTGGAGCAAGAAAAAATATTGGAACGCTATATTACTTTTGAACAAACTCACGGGAATTTTTTTGACTCA
TTTGGAGAACTTGTCTATCGAACGGGACAAGCAGTGCGTGAATTAGCTAATAACGTCACATTCGAGAGCC
AAACAGGAAGCTATCATTTTGATAAAATAGATGCTTCTAGATTCCAAACTTTGCAAGAAATGTTGCCAAA
GGCAAAGAAAAAAGCATTTAATTTTAATGACTACCAAATAACATGGAATGGCACCACGCACCTTTTATGG
AAAAATGGTAAAGTGGATGCAGAAGCAACCAAAGCTTATAACGAGGCGAAACTGAATGGAAAGCTACCAA
AGGAAGGTAATGTAGCAACACAAGATGCAGAACTATTAAAAGGCATTTTGGCTTCACTGAAAAACAAGAA
AGATCCTATCACTGGAGCAGATATAAGCAGTGTGCATGTATTATCTATCCTTAGCGGGCTCGCATTCTCC
TATACAGCTGGGAATTATAAGGGAAGAAAACTTACTGTTCCAAAAAGTTTCTTAGACAAATTAAAGAAAA
ACCGAAAATCTAAAGTACCTAAACTATCTAGTTTATCAGAAAAACAACAACTAAAACTCGCAAATAAATA
CAAGAAAAAATCACCTATTCCAATTCCAGATGATGCTAAAATCAAAGCTCAGACGAAAAAGGCTGGTTAT
GAACAAATATCTTATAAATGGAAAGAGAATGGGATAACCTTTGAAGTTAGATGGCATACTAGGACACCAG
GTGCACCAAAGGAACAAGGAAATACGTTTGTTATAGAAAGAAAAATTCAGGGTACAGCAGAAGGGAAAAC
AAAAGTTCAACAAATATTGGTTGGAGATAATAAGTGGGTGAGTAAAAGTGAGTGGCAAAAGGCTATAACT
GATAAGAAAAATGGTGTAAGTACCTCGGAGCAAAATAAAATGTTGTCTGATGGACATTGGAAAGAATAGA
AAGGAGCAAAATGATGGAAGATTATTATAAAGGTTTTGAGGGATATCCAGAGATAGATTTTTATACGTAT
ATAGATGATATGAAATTGGGTATAGCAATGTGGGAAGGATACTTTGACAACATTATGAAAGAAATTAATC
CAAGTAACGGAAGATGGACTTCATTAGCGTATTATTATCATTTAGATGAGGGGTGGTATGATGAAAGTCC
TTGGGAAATACCAAGTAATACAGAAGCATTAGAATTATTGGAAACAATCCATATATCTAATCTAGATACT
ATCACACAAGAGATATTACTTAAATTAATAAATTTATTAAAGAAGAATATAAATAGACAAGTTTATATTG
AATACTCATAAAAAAGATGATTATGATATATTATAGAACAAACGAACAAGCCCCAAATACGAGGTTTGTT
CGTTTGTTTTCAATATAATTATTTGCCACCAAGTGAGATATTACGGTTTTAAATAGCTTATTTGACGATA
CCAAACCCTGATAAGAGAAAGAAGAAAGAGAAAGCTGGTGTAGTTGTTTTAAGTGAACTAGATAAAAAAT
TAATAGCAAAACTTGAAAAAGATGGTGTGAAAATATCAAAAGAAGATGTTATAGGAATAAAATAATTGCC
AGATGATGAGAAATCGTTTGGCTGGAAAAAGGAAATCCATCCGCTGGATTTGAGCATATTCTTATTGAAC
ATGGTGAACAATTTGCTAAATAGGGAATTTCAAAAGCTGAGTTACCTGATTTTTTGATGACTGCTTTAGA
AAAGGAAA
