>Addgene plasmid #70170 | pZ004 (LseC2c2 locus) | addgene partial sequence | sequence record 135008 | T7term 5'-GCTAGTTATTGCTCAGCGG-3'
GGCTTTGTTAGCAGCCGGATCTCAGTGGTGGTGGTGGTGGTGCTCGAGTGCGGCCGCAAGCTTGTCGACG
GAGCTCGAATTCGGATCCTTTCCTTTTCTAAAGCAGTCATCAAAAAATCAGGTAACTCAGCTTTTGAAAT
TCCCTATTTAGCAAATTGTTCACCATGTTCAATAAGAATATGCTCAAATCCAGCGGATGGATTTCCTTTT
TCCAGCCAAACGATTTCTCATCATCTGGCAATTATTTTATTCCTATAACATCTTCTTTTGATATTTTCAC
ACCATCTTTTTCAAGTTTTGCTATTAATTTTTTATCTAGTTCACTTAAAACAACTACACCAGCTTTCTCT
TTCTTCTTTCTCTTATCAGGGTTTGGTATCGTCAAATAAGCTATTTAAAACCGTAATATCTCACTTGGTG
GCAAATAATTATATTGAAAACAAACGAACAAACCTCGTATTTGGGGCTTGTTCGTTTGTTCTATAATATA
TCATAATCATCTTTTTTATGAGTATTCAATATAAACTTGTCTATTTATATTCTTCTTTAATAAATTTATT
AATTTAAGTAATATCTCTTGTGTGATAGTATCTAGATTAGATATATGGATTGTTTCCAATAATTCTAATG
CTTCTGTATTACTTGGTATTTCCCAAGGACTTTCATCATACCACCCCTCATCTAAATGATAATAATACGC
TAATGAAGTCCATCTTCCGTTACTTGGATTAATTTCTTTCATAATGTTGTCAAAGTATCCTTCCCACATT
GCTATACCCAATTTCATATCATCTATATACGTATAAAAATCTATCTCTGGATATCCCTCAAAACCTTTAT
AATAATCTTCCATCATTTT
