>Addgene plasmid #70170 | pZ004 (LseC2c2 locus) | addgene partial sequence | sequence record 135011 | T7 5'-TAATACGACTCACTATAGGG-3'
TTTTGTTTACTTTAGAAGGAGATATACCATGGGCAGCAGCCATCATCATCATCATCACAGCAGCGGCCTG
GTGCCGCGCGGCAGCCATATGGCTAGCTACTGTGTGCATAAGTCTTCCTTAGATCCATAGGTACAGCAGT
TTTATTTATTAGCCTTAGAAAATGGAAAATAGAGCTTATAAATGATATGATATTTATGAATAAAATGATT
GCATTCTCGTGCAAACTTTAAATATATTGATTATATCCTTTACATTGGTTGTTTTAATTACTATTATTAA
GTAGGAATACGATATACCTCTAAATGAAAGAGGACTAAAACCCGCCAAAAGTATCAGAAAATGTTATTGC
AGTAAGAGACTACCTCTATATGAAAGAGGACTAAAACTTTTAACAGTGGCCTTATTAAATGACTTCTGTA
AGAGACTACCTCTATATGAAAGAGGACTAAAACGTCTAATGTGGATAAGTATAAAAACGCTTATCCATCA
TTTAGGTGTTTTATTTTTTTGTGATTATATGTACAATAGAAGAGAGAAAAAAATCATTGAGGTGAAAACT
ATGAGAATTACTAAAGTAGAGGTTGATAGAAAAAAAGTACTAATTTCTAGGGATAAAAACGGGGGCAAGT
TAGTTTATGAAAATGAAATGCAAGATAATACAGAACAAATCATGCATCACAAAAAAAGTTCTTTTTACAA
AAGTGTGGTAAACAAAACTATTTGTCGTCCTGAACAAAAACAAATGAAAAAATTAGTTCATGGATTATTA
CAAGAAAATAGTCAAGAAAAAATAAAAGTTTCAGATGTCACTAAACTTAATATCTCAAATTTCTTAAATC
ATCGTTTCA
